>Addgene plasmid #20528 | pWZL Neo Myr Flag MAPKAP1 | addgene partial sequence | sequence record 26353 | 20528 with pWZL-Fwd
CTCCTTCTCTAGGCGCCGGCCGGATCCAGAATTCGCCACCATGGGGTCTTCAAAATCTAAACCAAAGGAC
CCCAGCCAGCGCCGGCGCAGGATCCGAGGTTACCTTGACTACAAAGACGATGACGACAAGCAATTGACAA
GTTTGTACAAAAAAGTTGGCATGGCCTTCTTGGACAATCCAACTATCATTCTAGCTCATATTCGACAGTC
ACATGTGACCAGTGATGACACGGGAATGTGTGAGATGGTTCTCATTGATCATGATGTTGACCTAGAGAAG
ATTCATCCTCCTTCAATGCCTGGAGACAGTGGGTCAGAAATTCAGGGAAGCAATGGTGAGACTCAGGGCT
ATGTATATGCCCAGTCAGTCGATATTACCTCAAGTTGGGACTTTGGTATTAGAAGACGCTCAAACACAGC
TCAAAGATTAGAACGACTCCGAAAAGAGAGACAAAACCAGATCAAATGCAAAAATATTCAGTGGAAAGAA
AGAAATTCTAAGCAATCAGCCCAGGAGTTAAAGTCACTGTTTGAAAAAAAATCTCTCAAAGAGAAGCCTC
CAATTTCTGGGAAGCAGTCGATATTATCTGTACGCCTAGAACAGTGCCCTCTGCAGCTGAATAACCCTTT
TAACGAGTATTCCAAATTTGATGGCAAGGGTCATGTAGGTACAACAGCAACCAAGAAGATCGATGTCTAC
CTCCCTCTGCACTCGAGCCAGGACAGACTGCTGCCAATGACCGTGGTGACAATGGCCAGCGCCAGGTGCA
