[The description below was written by a language model from this plasmid's Addgene catalogue record.]
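Description:
pWZL Neo Myr Flag MAPKAP1 is a retroviral mammalian expression plasmid built on the Gateway destination backbone pWZL-Neo-Myr-Flag-DEST. It is propagated in bacteria under ampicillin selection, and the record recommends a recombination-deficient strain because repeated sequences in retroviral vectors can recombine. After packaging into retrovirus and transduction of target cells, stably transduced mammalian cells are selected with G418 through the neomycin resistance marker. The record gives no feature table, so the promoter driving the insert, the origin of replication and the arrangement of the neomycin cassette are not stated. Copy number is listed as unknown.

The insert is the human MAPKAP1 open reading frame (mitogen-activated protein kinase associated protein 1, also known as SIN1 or MIP1), corresponding to a RefSeq transcript. It was first cloned into a Gateway entry vector and then moved into the destination backbone by an LR recombination reaction. This places the ORF downstream of two backbone-encoded N-terminal elements, a myristoylation signal and a Flag epitope. A myristoylation signal generally directs lipid modification and targets the fusion protein to membranes, a strategy often used to activate signalling proteins constitutively. The Flag tag allows detection or immunoprecipitation with anti-Flag antibodies.

The plasmid belongs to a library of myristoylated kinase and kinase-related clones assembled for gain-of-function screening in a study aimed at identifying breast cancer oncogenes. The depositors note that the identity of the gene has been verified, but the clone has not been fully sequenced, so minor mutations cannot be excluded.
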