Addgene plasmid #20528: pWZL Neo Myr Flag MAPKAP1
Depositing lab: William Hahn & Jean Zhao. Depositing organization: Dana-Farber Cancer Institute. Publication: Integrative Genomic Approaches Identify IKBKE as a Breast Cancer Oncogene (Kinase Library Clones). Boehm JS, Zhao JJ, Yao J, Kim SY, Firestein R, Dunn IF, Sjostrom SK, Garraway LA, Weremowicz S, Richardson AL, Greulich H, Stewart CJ, Mulvey LA, Shen RR, Ambrogio L, Hirozane-Kishikawa T, Hill DE, Vidal M, Meyerson M, Grenier JK, Hinkle G, Root DE, Roberts TM, Lander ES, Polyak K, Hahn WC. Cell. 2007 Jun 15. 129(6):1065-1079. 10.1016/j.cell.2007.03.052 PubMed 17574021.
Backbone
  Vector backbone: pWZL-Neo-Myr-Flag-DEST
  Backbone manufacturer: William Hahn Lab (available at Addgene, #15300)
  Vector type: Mammalian Expression, Retroviral
  Selectable markers: Neomycin (select with G418)
Growth in bacteria
  Bacterial resistance: Ampicillin, 100 μg/mL
  Growth temperature: 37°C
  Growth strain: Stbl3
  Growth instructions: Stbl3 cells to prevent recombination.
  Copy number: Unknown
Gene/Insert
  Gene/Insert name: MAPKAP1 (alt name: mitogen-activated protein kinase associated protein 1)
  Species: H. sapiens (human)
  GenBank ID: NM_024117
  Entrez Gene: MAPKAP1 (a.k.a. JC310, MIP1, SIN1, SIN1b, SIN1g)
  Tag / fusion protein: Myr (N terminal on backbone); Flag (N terminal on backbone)
  Cloning method: Gateway Cloning
  Sequencing primers: 5′ pWZL-Fwd (GAA CCT CCT CGT TCG ACC); 3′ pWZL-Rev (TTC CGG GCC CTC ACA TTG)
Resource information
  A portion of this plasmid was derived from a plasmid made by: 4-E7
Terms and licenses: Academic/Nonprofit Terms; Industry Terms: Not Available to Industry
Depositor comments: ORFs were cloned into Gateway compatible pEntry vectors. An LR recombination reaction was performed to move the ORF to pWZL-Neo-Myr-Flag DEST such that the ORF would have 5' myristoylation and flag tags. This plasmid is part of a kinase library, and the gene has been verified, but has not been fully sequenced for minor mutations. Please see the following link for plasmids from this article that are not part of the kinase library http://www.addgene.org/pubmed/17574021
How to cite: pWZL Neo Myr Flag MAPKAP1 was a gift from William Hahn & Jean Zhao (Addgene plasmid # 20528 ; http://n2t.net/addgene:20528 ; RRID:Addgene_20528)
